>Addgene plasmid #250918 | pLX304-G3BP1-Lantern | addgene full sequence | sequence record 498474 | Addgene NGS Result
CCCGGGGTTATTAATAGTAATCAATTACGGGGTCATTAGTTCATAGCCCATATATGGAGTTCCGCGTTAC
ATAACTTACGGTAAATGGCCCGCCTGGCTGACCGCCCAACGACCCCCGCCCATTGACGTCAATAATGACG
TATGTTCCCATAGTAACGCCAATAGGGACTTTCCATTGACGTCAATGGGTGGAGTATTTACGGTAAACTG
CCCACTTGGCAGTACATCAAGTGTATCATATGCCAAGTACGCCCCCTATTGACGTCAATGACGGTAAATG
GCCCGCCTGGCATTATGCCCAGTACATGACCTTATGGGACTTTCCTACTTGGCAGTACATCTACGTATTA
GTCATCGCTATTACCATGGTGATGCGGTTTTGGCAGTACATCAATGGGCGTGGATAGCGGTTTGACTCAC
GGGGATTTCCAAGTCTCCACCCCATTGACGTCAATGGGAGTTTGTTTTGGCACCAAAATCAACGGGACTT
TCCAAAATGTCGTAACAACTCCGCCCCATTGACGCAAATGGGCGGTAGGCGTGTACGGTGGGAGGTCTAT
ATAAGCAGAGCTCTCTGGCTAACTGTCGGGATCAACAAGTTTGTACAAAAAAGCAGGCTTCGAAGCCACC
ATGGGCAAGCCCATCCCCAACCCCCTGCTGGGCCTGGACAGCACCACCGGTGTGATGGAGAAGCCTAGTC
CCCTGCTGGTCGGGCGGGAATTTGTGAGACAGTATTACACACTGCTGAACCAGGCCCCAGACATGCTGCA
TAGATTTTATGGAAAGAACTCTTCTTATGTCCATGGGGGATTGGATTCAAATGGAAAGCCAGCAGATGCA
GTCTACGGACAGAAAGAAATCCACAGGAAAGTGATGTCACAAAACTTCACCAACTGCCACACCAAGATTC
GCCATGTTGATGCTCATGCCACGCTAAATGATGGTGTGGTAGTCCAGGTGATGGGGCTTCTCTCTAACAA
CAACCAGGCTTTGAGGAGATTCATGCAAACGTTTGTCCTTGCTCCTGAGGGGTCTGTTGCAAATAAATTC
TATGTTCACAATGATATCTTCAGATACCAAGATGAGGTCTTTGGTGGGTTTGTCACTGAGCCTCAGGAGG
AGTCTGAAGAAGAAGTAGAGGAACCTGAAGAAAGACAGCAAACACCTGAGGTGGTACCTGATGATTCTGG
AACTTTCTATGATCAGGCAGTTGTCAGTAATGACATGGAAGAACATTTAGAGGAGCCTGTTGCTGAACCA
GAGCCTGATCCTGAACCAGAACCAGAACAAGAACCTGTATCTGAAATCCAAGAGGAAAAGCCTGAGCCAG
TATTAGAAGAAACTGCCCCTGAGGATGCTCAGAAGAGTTCTTCTCCAGCACCTGCAGACATAGCTCAGAC
AGTACAGGAAGACTTGAGGACATTTTCTTGGGCATCTGTGACCAGTAAGAATCTTCCACCCAGTGGAGCT
GTTCCAGTTACTGGGATACCACCTCATGTTGTTAAAGTACCAGCTTCACAGCCCCGTCCAGAGTCTAAGC
CTGAATCTCAGATTCCACCACAAAGACCTCAGCGGGATCAAAGAGTGCGAGAACAACGAATAAATATTCC
TCCCCAAAGGGGACCCAGACCAATCCGTGAGGCTGGTGAGCAAGGTGACATTGAACCCCGAAGAATGGTG
AGACACCCTGACAGTCACCAACTCTTCATTGGCAACCTGCCTCATGAAGTGGACAAATCAGAGCTTAAAG
ATTTCTTTCAAAGTTATGGAAACGTGGTGGAGTTGCGCATTAACAGTGGTGGGAAATTACCCAATTTTGG
TTTTGTTGTGTTTGATGATTCTGAGCCTGTTCAGAAAGTCCTTAGCAACAGGCCCATCATGTTCAGAGGT
GAGGTCCGTCTGAATGTCGAAGAGAAGAAGACTCGAGCTGCCAGGGAAGGCGACCGACGAGATAATCGCC
TTCGGGGACCTGGAGGCCCTCGAGGTGGGCTGGGTGGTGGAATGAGAGGCCCTCCCCGTGGAGGCATGGT
GCAGAAACCAGGATTTGGAGTGGGAAGGGGGCTTGCGCCACGGCAGGGAGGTTCAGGAGGCAGCGGATCC
GAAAAGGGCTTTGTGATTACCGATCCGCGCCTGCCAGACAACCCGATCATTTTCGCGAGCGATGGCTTTC
TGGAGTTAACCGAATATTCTCGTGAGGAAATTCTGGGTCGCAATGGCCGTTTCTTGCAGGGTCCGGAAAC
GGATCAAGCCACCGTGCAGAAAATCCGCGATGCGATTCGTGACCAACGCGAAATCACCGTTCAGCTGATT
AACTATACGAAAAGCGGCAAGAAATTTAATAACTTACTGCATCTGCAACCGATGCGCGATCAGAAAGGCG
AATTGCAATATTTCATTGGTGTGGCCCTGGATGGCTGAGCTAGCGCTAACCGGTGGCGCGTTAAGTCGAC
AATCAACCTCTGGATTACAAAATTTGTGAAAGATTGACTGGTATTCTTAACTATGTTGCTCCTTTTACGC
TATGTGGATACGCTGCTTTAATGCCTTTGTATCATGCTATTGCTTCCCGTATGGCTTTCATTTTCTCCTC
CTTGTATAAATCCTGGTTGCTGTCTCTTTATGAGGAGTTGTGGCCCGTTGTCAGGCAACGTGGCGTGGTG
TGCACTGTGTTTGCTGACGCAACCCCCACTGGTTGGGGCATTGCCACCACCTGTCAGCTCCTTTCCGGGA
CTTTCGCTTTCCCCCTCCCTATTGCCACGGCGGAACTCATCGCCGCCTGCCTTGCCCGCTGCTGGACAGG
GGCTCGGCTGTTGGGCACTGACAATTCCGTGGTGTTGTCGGGGAAATCATCGTCCTTTCCTTGGCTGCTC
GCCTGTGTTGCCACCTGGATTCTGCGCGGGACGTCCTTCTGCTACGTCCCTTCGGCCCTCAATCCAGCGG
ACCTTCCTTCCCGCGGCCTGCTGCCGGCTCTGCGGCCTCTTCCGCGTCTTCGCCTTCGCCCTCAGACGAG
TCGGATCTCCCTTTGGGCCGCCTCCCCGCGTCGACTTTAAGACCAATGACTTACAAGGCAGCTGTAGATC
TTAGCCACTTTTTAAAAGAAAAGGGGGGACTGGAAGGGCTAATTCACTCCCAACGAAGACAAGATCTGCT
TTTTGCTTGTACTGGGTCTCTCTGGTTAGACCAGATCTGAGCCTGGGAGCTCTCTGGCTAACTAGGGAAC
CCACTGCTTAAGCCTCAATAAAGCTTGCCTTGAGTGCTTCAAGTAGTGTGTGCCCGTCTGTTGTGTGACT
CTGGTAACTAGAGATCCCTCAGACCCTTTTAGTCAGTGTGGAAAATCTCTAGCAGTACGTATAGTAGTTC
ATGTCATCTTATTATTCAGTATTTATAACTTGCAAAGAAATGAATATCAGAGAGTGAGAGGAACTTGTTT
ATTGCAGCTTATAATGGTTACAAATAAAGCAATAGCATCACAAATTTCACAAATAAAGCATTTTTTTCAC
TGCATTCTAGTTGTGGTTTGTCCAAACTCATCAATGTATCTTATCATGTCTGGCTCTAGCTATCCCGCCC
CTAACTCCGCCCATCCCGCCCCTAACTCCGCCCAGTTCCGCCCATTCTCCGCCCCATGGCTGACTAATTT
TTTTTATTTATGCAGAGGCCGAGGCCGCCTCGGCCTCTGAGCTATTCCAGAAGTAGTGAGGAGGCTTTTT
TGGAGGCCTAGGGACGTACCCAATTCGCCCTATAGTGAGTCGTATTACGCGCGCTCACTGGCCGTCGTTT
TACAACGTCGTGACTGGGAAAACCCTGGCGTTACCCAACTTAATCGCCTTGCAGCACATCCCCCTTTCGC
CAGCTGGCGTAATAGCGAAGAGGCCCGCACCGATCGCCCTTCCCAACAGTTGCGCAGCCTGAATGGCGAA
TGGG
[124 nt withheld, positions 3925-4048]
C
[91 nt withheld, positions 4050-4140]
A
[49 nt withheld, positions 4142-4190]
CCTTTGACGTTGGAGTCCACGTTCTTT
[37 nt withheld, positions 4218-4254]
ACCCTATCTCGGTCTATTCTTTTGATTTATAAGGGATTTTGCCGATTTCGGCCTATTGGTTAAAAAATGA
GCTGATTTAACAAAAATTTAACGCGAATTTTAACAAAATATTAACGCTTACAATTTAGGTGGCACTTTTC
GGGGAAATGTGCGCGGAACCCCTATTTGTTTATTTTTCTAAATACATTCAAATATGTATCCGCTCATGAG
ACAATAACCCTGATAAATGCTTCAATAATATTGAAAAAGGAAGAGTATGAGTATTCAACATTTCCGTGTC
GCCCTTATTCCCTTTTTTGCGGCATTTTGCCTTCCTGTTTTTGCTCACCCAGAAACGCTGGTGAAAGTAA
AAGATGCTGAAGATCAGTTGGGTGCACGAGTGGGTTACATCGAACTGGATCTCAACAGCGGTAAGATCCT
TGAGAGTTTTCGCCCCGAAGAACGTTTTCCAATGATGAGCACTTTTAAAGTTCTGCTATGTGGCGCGGTA
TTATCCCGTATTGACGCCGGGCAAGAGCAACTCGGTCGCCGCATACACTATTCTCAGAATGACTTGGTTG
AGTACTCACCAGTCACAGAAAAGCATCTTACGGATGGCATGACAGTAAGAGAATTATGCAGTGCTGCCAT
AACCATGAGTGATAACACTGCGGCCAACTTACTTCTGACAACGATCGGAGGACCGAAGGAGCTAACCGCT
TTTTTGCACAACATGGGGGATCATGTAACTCGCCTTGATCGTTGGGAACCGGAGCTGAATGAAGCCATAC
CAAACGACGAGCGTGACACCACGATGCCTGTAGCAATGGCAACAACGTTGCGCAAACTATTAACTGGCGA
ACTACTTACTCTAGCTTCCCGGCAACAATTAATAGACTGGATGGAGGCGGATAAAGTTGCAGGACCACTT
CTGCGCTCGGCCCTTCCGGCTGGCTGGTTTATTGCTGATAAATCTGGAGCCGGTGAGCGTGGGTCTCGCG
GTATCATTGCAGCACTGGGGCCAGATGGTAAGCCCTCCCGTATCGTAGTTATCTACACGACGGGGAGTCA
GGCAACTATGGATGAACGAAATAGACAGATCGCTGAGATAGGTGCCTCACTGATTAAGCATTGGTAACTG
TCAGACCAAGTTTACTCATATATACTTTAGATTGATTTAAAACTTCATTTTTAATTTAAAAGGATCTAGG
TGAAGATCCTTTTTGATAATCTCATGACCAAAATCCCTTAACGTGAGTTTTCGTTCCACTGAGCGTCAGA
CCCCGTAGAAAAGATCAAAGGATCTTCTTGAGATCCTTTTTTTCTGCGCGTAATCTGCTGCTTGCAAACA
AAAAAACCACCGCTACCAGCGGTGGTTTGTTTGCCGGATCAAGAGCTACCAACTCTTTTTCCGAAGGTAA
CTGGCTTCAGCAGAGCGCAGATACCAAATACTGTTCTTCTAGTGTAGCCGTAGTTAGGCCACCACTTCAA
GAACTCTGTAGCACCGCCTACATACCTCGCTCTGCTAATCCTGTTACCAGTGGCTGCTGCCAGTGGCGAT
AAGTCGTGTCTTACCGGGTTGGACTCAAGACGATAGTTACCGGATAAGGCGCAGCGGTCGGGCTGAACGG
GGGGTTCGTGCACACAGCCCAGCTTGGAGCGAACGACCTACACCGAACTGAGATACCTACAGCGTGAGCT
ATGAGAAAGCGCCACGCTTCCCGAAGGGAGAAAGGCGGACAGGTATCCGGTAAGCGGCAGGGTCGGAACA
GGAGAGCGCACGAGGGAGCTTCCAGGGGGAAACGCCTGGTATCTTTATAGTCCTGTCGGGTTTCGCCACC
TCTGACTTGAGCGTCGATTTTTGTGATGCTCGTCAGGGGGGCGGAGCCTATGGAAAAACGCCAGCAACGC
GGCCTTTTTACGGTTCCTGGCCTTTTGCTGGCCTTTTGCTCACATGTTCTTTCCTGCGTTATCCCCTGAT
TCTGTGGATAACCGTATTACCGCCTTTGAGTGAGCTGATACCGCTCGCCGCAGCCGAACGACCGAGCGCA
GCGAGTCAGTGAGCGAGGAAGCGGAAGAGCGCCCAATACGCAAACCGCCTCTCCCCGCGCGTTGGCCGAT
TCATTAATGCAGCTGGCACGACAGGTTTCCCGACTGGAAAGCGGGCAGTGAGCGCAACGCAATTAATGTG
AGTTAGCTCACTCATTAGGCACCCCAGGCTTTACACTTTATGCTTCCGGCTCGTATGTTGTGTGGAATTG
TGAGCGGATAACAATTTCACACAGGAAACAGCTATGACCATGATTACGCCAAGCGCGCAATTAACCCTCA
CTAAAGGGAACAAAAGCTGGAGCTGCAAGCTTAATGTAGTCTTATGCAATACTCTTGTAGTCTTGCAACA
TGGTAACGATGAGTTAGCAACATGCCTTACAAGGAGAGAAAAAGCACCGTGCATGCCGATTGGTGGAAGT
AAGGTGGTACGATCGTGCCTTATTAGGAAGGCAACAGACGGGTCTGACATGGATTGGACGAACCACTGAA
TTGCCGCATTGCAGAGATATTGTATTTAAGTGCCTAGCTCGATACATAAACGGGTCTCTCTGGTTAGACC
AGATCTGAGCCTGGGAGCTCTCTGGCTAACTAGGGAACCCACTGCTTAAGCCTCAATAAAGCTTGCCTTG
AGTGCTTCAAGTAGTGTGTGCCCGTCTGTTGTGTGACTCTGGTAACTAGAGATCCCTCAGACCCTTTTAG
TCAGTGTGGAAAATCTCTAGCAGTGGCGCCCGAACAGGGACTTGAAAGCGAAAGGGAAACCAGAGGAGCT
CTCTCGACGCAGGACTCGGCTTGCTGAAGCGCGCACGGCAAGAGGCGAGGGGCGGCGACTGGTGAGTACG
CCAAAAATTTTGACTAGCGGAGGCTAGAAGGAGAGAGATGGGTGCGAGAGCGTCAGTATTAAGCGGGGGA
GAATTAGATCGCGATGGGAAAAAATTCGGTTAAGGCCAGGGGGAAAGAAAAAATATAAATTAAAACATAT
AGTATGGGCAAGCAGGGAGCTAGAACGATTCGCAGTTAATCCTGGCCTGTTAGAAACATCAGAAGGCTGT
AGACAAATACTGGGACAGCTACAACCATCCCTTCAGACAGGATCAGAAGAACTTAGATCATTATATAATA
CAGTAGCAACCCTCTATTGTGTGCATCAAAGGATAGAGATAAAAGACACCAAGGAAGCTTTAGACAAGAT
AGAGGAAGAGCAAAACAAAAGTAAGACCACCGCACAGCAAGCGGCCGCTGATCTTCAGACCTGGAGGAGG
AGATATGAGGGACAATTGGAGAAGTGAATTATATAAATATAAAGTAGTAAAAATTGAACCATTAGGAGTA
GCACCCACCAAGGCAAAGAGAAGAGTGGTGCAGAGAGAAAAAAGAGCAGTGGGAATAGGAGCTTTGTTCC
TTGGGTTCTTGGGAGCAGCAGGAAGCACTATGGGCGCAGCGTCAATGACGCTGACGGTACAGGCCAGACA
ATTATTGTCTGGTATAGTGCAGCAGCAGAACAATTTGCTGAGGGCTATTGAGGCGCAACAGCATCTGTTG
CAACTCACAGTCTGGGGCATCAAGCAGCTCCAGGCAAGAATCCTGGCTGTGGAAAGATACCTAAAGGATC
AACAGCTCCTGGGGATTTGGGGTTGCTCTGGAAAACTCATTTGCACCACTGCTGTGCCTTGGAATGCTAG
TTGGAGTAATAAATCTCTGGAACAGATTTGGAATCACACGACCTGGATGGAGTGGGACAGAGAAATTAAC
AATTACACAAGCTTAATACACTCCTTAATTGAAGAATCGCAAAACCAGCAAGAAAAGAATGAACAAGAAT
TATTGGAATTAGATAAATGGGCAAGTTTGTGGAATTGGTTTAACATAACAAATTGGCTGTGGTATATAAA
ATTATTCATAATGATAGTAGGAGGCTTGGTAGGTTTAAGAATAGTTTTTGCTGTACTTTCTATAGTGAAT
AGAGTTAGGCAGGGATATTCACCATTATCGTTTCAGACCCACCTCCCAACCCCGAGGGGACCCTTGCGCC
TTTTCCAAGGCAGCCCTGGGTTTGCGCAGGGACGCGGCTGCTCTGGGCGTGGTTCCGGGAAACGCAGCGG
CGCCGACCCTGGGTCTCGCACATTCTTCACGTCCGTTCGCAGCGTCACCCGGATCTTCGCCGCTACCCTT
GTGGGCCCCCCGGCGACGCTTCCTGCTCCGCCCCTAAGTCGGGAAGGTTCCTTGCGGTTCGCGGCGTGCC
GGACGTGACAAACGGAAGCCGCACGTCTCACTAGTACCCTCGCAGACGGACAGCGCCAGGGAGCAATGGC
AGCGCGCCGACCGCGATGGGCTGTGGCCAATAGCGGCTGCTCAGCAGGGCGCGCCGAGAGCAGCGGCCGG
GAAGGGGCGGTGCGGGAGGCGGGGTGTGGGGCGGTAGTGTGGGCCCTGTTCCTGCCCGCGCGGTGTTCCG
CATTCTGCAAGCCTCCGGAGCGCACGTCGGCAGTCGGCTCCCTCGTTGACCGAATCACCGACCTCTCTCC
CCAGGGGGTACCACCATGGCCAAGCCTTTGTCTCAAGAAGAATCCACCCTCATTGAAAGAGCAACGGCTA
CAATCAACAGCATCCCCATCTCTGAAGACTACAGCGTCGCCAGCGCAGCTCTCTCTAGCGACGGCCGCAT
CTTCACTGGTGTCAATGTATATCATTTTACTGGGGGACCTTGTGCAGAACTCGTGGTGCTGGGCACTGCT
GCTGCTGCGGCAGCTGGCAACCTGACTTGTATCGTCGCGATCGGAAATGAGAACAGGGGCATCTTGAGCC
CCTGCGGACGGTGCCGACAGGTGCTTCTCGATCTGCATCCTGGGATCAAAGCCATAGTGAAGGACAGTGA
TGGACAGCCGACGGCAGTTGGGATTCGTGAATTGCTGCCCTCTGGTTATGTGTGGGAGGGCCTGCAGCTG
CAGTAGTAAGAATTCTAGATCTTGAGACAAATGGCAGTATTCATCCACAATTTTAAAAGAAAAGGGGGGA
TTGGGGGGTACAGTGCAGGGGAAAGAATAGTAGACATAATAGCAACAGACATACAAACTAAAGAATTACA
AAAACAAATTACAAAAATTCAAAATTTTCGGGTTTATTACAGGGACAGCAGAGATCCACTTTGGCGCCGG
CTCGAGGGGG
Features (pLannotate 1.2.2; 30 found; start..end, strand, type, name):
     65..368     +  enhancer       CMV enhancer: human cytomegalovirus immediate early enhancer
    369..572     +  promoter       CMV promoter: human cytomegalovirus (CMV) immediate early promoter
    595..619     +  protein_bind   attB1: mutant version of attB; recombination site for the Gateway® BP reaction BP Clonase™
    682..2076    +  CDS            G3BP1: G3BP1_HUMAN - Also known as G3BP. Experimental evidence at protein level: Swiss-Prot protein existence level 1. ATP- and magnesium-dependent helicase that plays an essential role in innate immunity (PubMed:30510222). Participates in the DNA- triggered cGAS/STING pathway by promoting the DNA binding and activation of CGAS. Enhances also DDX58-induced type I interferon production probably by helping DDX58 at sensing pathogenic RNA (PubMed:30804210). In addition, plays an essential role in stress granule formation (PubMed:12642610, PubMed:20180778, PubMed:23279204). Unwinds preferentially partial
   2101..2415    +  CDS            SOPP2: SOPP2 is a basic (constitutively fluorescent) cyan fluorescent protein published in 2017, derived from Arabidopsis thaliana. It requires the cofactor flavin for fluorescence.
   2451..3039    +  misc_feature   WPRE: woodchuck hepatitis virus posttranscriptional regulatory element
   3090..3109    +  misc_feature   cPPT/CTS (fragment): central polypurine tract and central termination sequence of HIV-1
   3111..3344    +  LTR            3' LTR (ΔU3): self-inactivating 3' long terminal repeat (LTR) from HIV-1
   3422..3543    +  polyA_signal   SV40 poly(A) signal: SV40 polyadenylation signal
   3583..3718    +  rep_origin     SV40 ori: SV40 origin of replication
   3739..3757    -  promoter       T7 promoter: promoter for bacteriophage T7 RNA polymerase
   3765..3920    +  CDS            lacZα (fragment): LacZα fragment of β-galactosidase; lacZ fragment
   3925..4353    +  rep_origin     f1 ori (sequence partly withheld): f1 bacteriophage origin of replication; arrow indicates direction of (+) strand synthesis
   4406..4510    +  promoter       AmpR promoter: bla
   4511..5371    +  CDS            AmpR: β-lactamase; bla; confers resistance to ampicillin, carbenicillin, and related antibiotics
   5542..6130    +  rep_origin     ori: high-copy-number ColE1/pMB1/pBR322/pUC origin of replication
   6313..6405    +  CDS            lacI (fragment): lac repressor; lacI; The lac repressor binds to the lac operator to inhibit transcription in E. coli. This inhibition can be relieved by adding lactose or isopropyl-β-D-thiogalactopyranoside (IPTG).
   6418..6439    +  protein_bind   CAP binding site: CAP binding activates transcription in the presence of cAMP. E. coli catabolite activator protein
   6454..6484    +  promoter       lac promoter: promoter for the E. coli lac operon
   6492..6508    +  protein_bind   lac operator: The lac repressor binds to the lac operator to inhibit transcription in E. coli. This inhibition can be relieved by adding lactose or isopropyl-β-D-thiogalactopyranoside (IPTG). lac repressor encoded by lacI
   6553..6571    +  promoter       T3 promoter: promoter for bacteriophage T3 RNA polymerase
   6599..6825    +  promoter       RSV promoter: Rous sarcoma virus enhancer/promoter
   6826..7006    +  LTR            5' LTR (truncated): truncated 5' long terminal repeat (LTR) from HIV-1
   7053..7178    +  misc_feature   HIV-1 Ψ: packaging signal of human immunodeficiency virus type 1
   7162..7525    +  CDS            HIV-1 gag (fragment): gag protein from human immunodeficiency virus 1; gag
   7671..7904    +  misc_feature   RRE: The Rev response element (RRE) of HIV-1 allows for Rev-dependent mRNA export from the nucleus to the cytoplasm.
   8281..8307    +  CDS            Rev (fragment): human immunodeficiency virus 1 (HIV-1) Rev protein; rev; enhances nuclear export of unspliced and incompletely spliced viral mRNAs
   8308..8808    +  promoter       hPGK promoter: human phosphoglycerate kinase 1 promoter
   8820..9215    +  CDS            BSD: blasticidin S deaminase; Aspergillus terreus BSD; confers resistance to blasticidin
   9275..9392    +  misc_feature   cPPT/CTS: central polypurine tract and central termination sequence of HIV-1
