[The description below was written by a language model from this plasmid's Addgene catalogue record and pLannotate feature annotations shown in this document.]
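Description:
pLX304-G3BP1-Lantern is a 9.4 kb third-generation, self-inactivating lentiviral expression plasmid built on the pLX304 backbone. It is used to express a stress-granule-targeted form of the engineered protein Lantern in mammalian cells. In bacteria it is maintained through a high-copy ColE1/pUC-type origin and selected with ampicillin (β-lactamase). An f1 origin, an SV40 origin and remnants of a lac/T7/T3 cloning region are also present in the backbone.

The viral genome is transcribed from an RSV promoter fused to a truncated HIV-1 5' LTR. This is followed by the Ψ packaging signal with a gag fragment, the Rev response element for Rev-dependent nuclear export, and a central polypurine tract that aids nuclear import. A ΔU3 3' LTR and an SV40 polyadenylation signal close the genome. Between the LTRs, a human PGK promoter drives blasticidin S deaminase so that transduced cells can be selected with blasticidin.

A separate CMV enhancer/promoter drives the payload, which sits downstream of a residual Gateway attB1 site. The payload is a fusion that the catalogue describes as V5-G3BP1 placed N-terminal to Lantern. A WPRE follows the fusion to boost transcript stability and expression. The feature table annotates human G3BP1 followed by a short coding region matched to SOPP2, a flavin-binding protein derived from Arabidopsis thaliana. This region presumably corresponds to the synthetic Lantern sequence, although the record does not state its lineage, and the V5 tag is not separately annotated.

G3BP1 is a core stress-granule nucleator, so the fusion localises Lantern to these condensates. The associated publication concerns directed evolution of Lantern for rapid RNA and protein proximity labelling, which suggests the plasmid is used to map stress-granule composition after transfection or lentiviral transduction.
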