Addgene plasmid #250918: pLX304-G3BP1-Lantern
Purpose: Expresses Lantern fused to G3BP1 in mammalian cells for targeting to stress granules
Depositing lab: Peng Zou. Depositing organization: Peking University. Publication: Directed evolution of Lantern enables rapid RNA and protein proximity labeling. Fang Y, Ren Z, Zheng F, Wang R, Zhao S, Zhang Y, Wang W, Li C, Liu-Yang L, Lin C, Liu J, Zou P. Nat Chem Biol. 2026 Sep 7. doi: 10.1038/s41589-026-02313-y. PubMed 42706326.
Backbone
  Vector backbone: pLX304
  Backbone size w/o insert (bp): 7650
  Total vector size (bp): 9444
  Vector type: Mammalian Expression, Lentiviral
  Selectable markers: Blasticidin
Growth in bacteria
  Bacterial resistance: Ampicillin, 100 μg/mL
  Growth temperature: 37°C
  Growth strain: NEB Stable
  Copy number: Unknown
Gene/Insert
  Gene/Insert name: Lantern
  Species: Synthetic
  Insert size (bp): 1794
  Promoter: CMV
  Tag / fusion protein: V5-G3BP1 (N terminal on insert)
  Cloning method: Gibson Cloning
  Sequencing primers: 5′ CGCAAATGGGCGGTAGGCGTG; 3′ GGAGGAGAAAATGAAAGCCA
Terms and licenses: Academic/Nonprofit Terms; Industry Terms: Not Available to Industry
Depositor comments: Please visit https://doi.org/10.21203/rs.3.rs-6890342/v1 for ResearchSquare preprint.
How to cite: pLX304-G3BP1-Lantern was a gift from Peng Zou (Addgene plasmid # 250918 ; http://n2t.net/addgene:250918 ; RRID:Addgene_250918)
